Addgene plasmid #161246: pDONR221-SLC28A1_STOP
Purpose: Gateway entry clone with codon-optimized ORF sequence for subcloning into custom expression vectors. Contains a STOP codon at the end of the codon-optimized ORF sequence.
Depositing lab: RESOLUTE Consortium & Giulio Superti-Furga. Depositing organization: CeMM Research Center for Molecular Medicine. Publication: The RESOLUTE consortium: unlocking SLC transporters for drug discovery. Superti-Furga G, Lackner D, Wiedmer T, Ingles-Prieto A, Barbosa B, Girardi E, Goldmann U, Gurtl B, Klavins K, Klimek C, Lindinger S, Lineiro-Retes E, Muller AC, Onstein S, Redinger G, Reil D, Sedlyarov V, Wolf G, Crawford M, Everley R, ... Steppan CM. Nat Rev Drug Discov. 2020 Jul;19(7):429-430. doi: 10.1038/d41573-020-00056-6. PubMed 32265506.
Backbone
  Vector backbone: pDONR221
  Backbone manufacturer: ThermoFisher Scientific
  Backbone size w/o insert (bp): 2550
  Vector type: Mammalian Expression
Growth in bacteria
  Bacterial resistance: Kanamycin, 50 μg/mL
  Growth temperature: 37°C
  Growth strain: NEB Stable
  Copy number: High Copy
Gene/Insert
  Gene/Insert name: SLC28A1 (alt name: CNT1)
  Species: H. sapiens (human)
  Insert size (bp): 1950
  Entrez Gene: SLC28A1 (a.k.a. CNT1, HCNT1, URCTU)
  Cloning method: Gateway Cloning
  Sequencing primers: 5′ M13-fwd; 3′ M13-rev
Terms and licenses: Academic/Nonprofit Terms; Industry Terms
Depositor comments: This plasmid contains a STOP codon at the end of the codon-optimized ORF. For the version of this plasmid that does not contain a STOP codon, please see Addgene plasmid 132080 For more information on the full Resolute plasmid collection, please see www.addgene.org/depositor-collections/re-solute/. Please provide your feedback on this plasmid to the RESOLUTE consortium by filling out their RESOLUTE repository feedback form: https://forms.office.com/Pages/ResponsePage.aspx?id=0e05yklzmkS7rjFGQL4N7z4feCLQvEJAmVcOCM_u885UN1JJRko0Ukg4TVQwNTZLOUxPQVJWT1NHUCQlQCN0PWcu
How to cite: pDONR221-SLC28A1_STOP was a gift from RESOLUTE Consortium & Giulio Superti-Furga (Addgene plasmid # 161246 ; http://n2t.net/addgene:161246 ; RRID:Addgene_161246)
