[The description below was written by a language model from this plasmid's Addgene catalogue record and pLannotate feature annotations shown in this document.]
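Description:
pDONR221-SLC28A1_STOP is a Gateway entry clone built on the pDONR221 backbone and carrying a codon-optimized open reading frame for human SLC28A1 (also known as CNT1). This gene encodes a sodium-dependent, pyrimidine-selective nucleoside transporter that moves uridine, cytidine and thymidine as well as nucleoside-derived drugs such as AZT and ddC. The sequenced plasmid is about 4.5 kb, with an insert of roughly 1.95 kb. It is maintained in E. coli through a high-copy ColE1/pUC-type origin and selected with kanamycin via the aph(3')-Ia resistance gene. Although the catalogue lists the vector type as mammalian expression, the feature table shows no eukaryotic promoter or polyadenylation signal. The plasmid is therefore a shuttle for the ORF rather than an expression vector in its own right.

The ORF sits between attL1 and attL2 sites, so an LR Clonase reaction can transfer it directionally into any attR-containing destination vector, which then supplies the promoter, tags and host-specific elements. This version keeps a stop codon at the end of the coding sequence. It therefore suits expression of the untagged protein or N-terminal fusions, and it is not suitable for C-terminal tagging. The depositor notes that a companion clone without the stop codon is available. The rrnB T1 and T2 terminators lie upstream of the cassette and insulate it from read-through transcription in bacteria. A T7 promoter lies just beyond attL2, oriented toward the insert, and short lacI and lacZα fragments are backbone remnants. The construct belongs to a consortium collection of solute carrier clones intended to support transporter research and drug discovery.
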