Features (pLannotate 1.2.2; 10 found; start..end, strand, type, name):
      1..100     +  protein_bind   attL1: mutant version of attL; recombination site for the Gateway® LR reaction LR Clonase™
    106..2052    +  CDS            SLC28A1: S28A1_HUMAN - Also known as CNT1. Experimental evidence at protein level: Swiss-Prot protein existence level 1. Sodium-dependent and pyrimidine-selective transporter (PubMed:21998139). Exhibits the transport characteristics of the nucleoside transport system cit or N2 subtype (N2/cit) (selective for pyrimidine nucleosides and adenosine). Transports uridine, cytidine, thymidine, and nucleoside-derived drugs (PubMed:21998139). Transports the antiviral pyrimidine nucleoside analogs 3'-azido-3'-deoxythymidine (AZT) and 2',3'-dideoxycytidine (ddC). It may be involved in the intestinal absorption an
   2057..2156    -  protein_bind   attL2: mutant version of attL; recombination site for the Gateway® LR reaction LR Clonase™
   2174..2192    -  promoter       T7 promoter: promoter for bacteriophage T7 RNA polymerase
   2326..3135    +  CDS            KanR: aminoglycoside phosphotransferase; aph(3')-Ia; confers resistance to kanamycin in bacteria or G418 (Geneticin®) in eukaryotes
   3282..3870    +  rep_origin     ori: high-copy-number ColE1/pMB1/pBR322/pUC origin of replication
   4053..4145    +  CDS            lacI (fragment): lac repressor; lacI; The lac repressor binds to the lac operator to inhibit transcription in E. coli. This inhibition can be relieved by adding lactose or isopropyl-β-D-thiogalactopyranoside (IPTG).
   4200..4227    -  terminator     rrnB T2 terminator: transcription terminator T2 from the E. coli rrnB gene
   4359..4402    +  terminator     rrnB T1 terminator: Escherichia coli rrnB; transcription terminator T1 from the E. coli rrnB gene
   4449..4485    -  CDS            lacZα (fragment): LacZα fragment of β-galactosidase; lacZ fragment
>Addgene plasmid #161246 | pDONR221-SLC28A1_STOP | addgene full sequence | sequence record 337925 | Addgene NGS Result
CAAATAATGATTTTATTTTGACTGATAGTGACCTGTTCGTTGCAACACATTGATGAGCAATGCTTTTTTA
TAATGCCAACTTTGTACAAAAAAGCAGGCTCCACCATGGAGAACGACCCTAGCCGGAGAAGGGAGTCCAT
CTCTCTGACCCCAGTGGCCAAGGGCCTGGAGAATATGGGCGCCGACTTCCTGGAGTCCCTGGAGGAGGGA
CAGCTGCCAAGAAGCGATCTGTCCCCCGCCGAGATCAGGAGCTCCTGGTCTGAGGCAGCACCAAAGCCTT
TTAGCAGATGGAGGAATCTGCAGCCTGCCCTGAGGGCACGGTCCTTCTGCCGCGAGCACATGCAGCTGTT
TCGGTGGATCGGAACCGGACTGCTGTGCACAGGACTGTCTGCCTTCCTGCTGGTGGCCTGTCTGCTGGAC
TTCCAGAGAGCCCTGGCCCTGTTTGTGCTGACCTGCGTGGTGCTGACCTTCCTGGGCCACAGACTGCTGA
AGAGGCTGCTGGGACCAAAGCTGCGCCGGTTTCTGAAGCCACAGGGCCACCCCAGACTGCTGCTGTGGTT
CAAGAGGGGACTGGCCCTGGCAGCCTTTCTGGGACTGGTGCTGTGGCTGTCCCTGGATACCTCTCAGAGA
CCTGAGCAGCTGGTGTCTTTTGCCGGCATCTGCGTGTTCGTGGCCCTGCTGTTTGCCTGCAGCAAGCACC
ACTGTGCCGTGTCTTGGAGGGCCGTGAGCTGGGGACTGGGACTGCAGTTCGTGCTGGGACTGCTGGTCAT
CAGAACCGAGCCAGGCTTCATCGCCTTTGAGTGGCTGGGCGAGCAGATCAGGATCTTTCTGAGCTACACA
AAGGCCGGCTCTAGCTTCGTGTTTGGCGAGGCCCTGGTGAAGGACGTGTTCGCCTTTCAGGTGCTGCCCA
TCATCGTGTTCTTTAGCTGCGTGATCTCCGTGCTGTATCACGTGGGCCTGATGCAGTGGGTCATCCTGAA
GATCGCCTGGCTGATGCAGGTGACCATGGGCACCACAGCCACCGAGACACTGTCCGTGGCCGGCAACATC
TTCGTGTCTCAGACCGAGGCACCACTGCTGATCAGGCCTTACCTGGCCGACATGACACTGTCCGAGGTGC
ACGTGGTCATGACCGGAGGATACGCAACAATCGCAGGAAGCCTGCTGGGAGCCTATATCTCCTTCGGCAT
CGATGCCACATCCCTGATCGCAGCATCTGTGATGGCAGCACCATGCGCCCTGGCCCTGAGCAAGCTGGTG
TACCCTGAGGTGGAGGAGTCCAAGTTTAGAAGGGAGGAGGGCGTGAAGCTGACCTATGGCGACGCCCAGA
ATCTGATCGAGGCAGCAAGCACAGGAGCAGCAATCTCCGTGAAGGTGGTGGCAAACATCGCCGCCAATCT
GATCGCCTTCCTGGCCGTGCTGGACTTCATCAACGCCGCCCTGAGCTGGCTGGGCGACATGGTGGATATC
CAGGGCCTGTCTTTCCAGCTGATCTGCAGCTATATCCTGCGCCCAGTGGCCTTTCTGATGGGAGTGGCAT
GGGAGGACTGTCCAGTGGTGGCAGAGCTGCTGGGCATCAAGCTGTTCCTGAATGAGTTTGTGGCCTACCA
GGACCTGAGCAAGTATAAGCAGCGCCGGCTGGCAGGAGCAGAGGAGTGGGTGGGCGATCGCAAGCAGTGG
ATCTCCGTGCGGGCCGAGGTGCTGACCACATTCGCCCTGTGCGGCTTCGCCAACTTTTCCTCTATCGGCA
TCATGCTGGGAGGACTGACCAGCATGGTGCCTCAGCGCAAGTCTGACTTCAGCCAGATCGTGCTGCGGGC
CCTGTTTACAGGCGCCTGCGTGTCTCTGGTGAACGCCTGTATGGCAGGAATCCTGTACATGCCAAGGGGA
GCCGAGGTGGATTGCATGTCCCTGCTGAATACCACACTGAGCTCCTCTAGCTTCGAGATCTATCAGTGCT
GTCGCGAGGCCTTCCAGTCCGTGAACCCTGAGTTTTCTCCAGAGGCCCTGGATAACTGCTGTCGGTTTTA
CAATCACACCATCTGTGCCCAGTAAGACCCAGCTTTCTTGTACAAAGTTGGCATTATAAGAAAGCATTGC
TTATCAATTTGTTGCAACGAACAGGTCACTATCAGTCAAAATAAAATCATTATTTGCCATCCAGCTGATA
TCCCCTATAGTGAGTCGTATTACATGGTCATAGCTGTTTCCTGGCAGCTCTGGCCCGTGTCTCAAAATCT
CTGATGTTACATTGCACAAGATAAAAATATATCATCATGAACAATAAAACTGTCTGCTTACATAAACAGT
AATACAAGGGGTGTTATGAGCCATATTCAACGGGAAACGTCGAGGCCGCGATTAAATTCCAACATGGATG
CTGATTTATATGGGTATAAATGGGCTCGCGATAATGTCGGGCAATCAGGTGCGACAATCTATCGCTTGTA
TGGGAAGCCCGATGCGCCAGAGTTGTTTCTGAAACATGGCAAAGGTAGCGTTGCCAATGATGTTACAGAT
GAGATGGTCAGACTAAACTGGCTGACGGAATTTATGCCTCTTCCGACCATCAAGCATTTTATCCGTACTC
CTGATGATGCATGGTTACTCACCACTGCGATCCCCGGAAAAACAGCATTCCAGGTATTAGAAGAATATCC
TGATTCAGGTGAAAATATTGTTGATGCGCTGGCAGTGTTCCTGCGCCGGTTGCATTCGATTCCTGTTTGT
AATTGTCCTTTTAACAGCGATCGCGTATTTCGTCTCGCTCAGGCGCAATCACGAATGAATAACGGTTTGG
TTGATGCGAGTGATTTTGATGACGAGCGTAATGGCTGGCCTGTTGAACAAGTCTGGAAAGAAATGCATAA
ACTTTTGCCATTCTCACCGGATTCAGTCGTCACTCATGGTGATTTCTCACTTGATAACCTTATTTTTGAC
GAGGGGAAATTAATAGGTTGTATTGATGTTGGACGAGTCGGAATCGCAGACCGATACCAGGATCTTGCCA
TCCTATGGAACTGCCTCGGTGAGTTTTCTCCTTCATTACAGAAACGGCTTTTTCAAAAATATGGTATTGA
TAATCCTGATATGAATAAATTGCAGTTTCATTTGATGCTCGATGAGTTTTTCTAATCAGAATTGGTTAAT
TGGTTGTAACACTGGCAGAGCATTACGCTGACTTGACGGGACGGCGCAAGCTCATGACCAAAATCCCTTA
ACGTGAGTTACGCGTCGTTCCACTGAGCGTCAGACCCCGTAGAAAAGATCAAAGGATCTTCTTGAGATCC
TTTTTTTCTGCGCGTAATCTGCTGCTTGCAAACAAAAAAACCACCGCTACCAGCGGTGGTTTGTTTGCCG
GATCAAGAGCTACCAACTCTTTTTCCGAAGGTAACTGGCTTCAGCAGAGCGCAGATACCAAATACTGTTC
TTCTAGTGTAGCCGTAGTTAGGCCACCACTTCAAGAACTCTGTAGCACCGCCTACATACCTCGCTCTGCT
AATCCTGTTACCAGTGGCTGCTGCCAGTGGCGATAAGTCGTGTCTTACCGGGTTGGACTCAAGACGATAG
TTACCGGATAAGGCGCAGCGGTCGGGCTGAACGGGGGGTTCGTGCACACAGCCCAGCTTGGAGCGAACGA
CCTACACCGAACTGAGATACCTACAGCGTGAGCTATGAGAAAGCGCCACGCTTCCCGAAGGGAGAAAGGC
GGACAGGTATCCGGTAAGCGGCAGGGTCGGAACAGGAGAGCGCACGAGGGAGCTTCCAGGGGGAAACGCC
TGGTATCTTTATAGTCCTGTCGGGTTTCGCCACCTCTGACTTGAGCGTCGATTTTTGTGATGCTCGTCAG
GGGGGCGGAGCCTATGGAAAAACGCCAGCAACGCGGCCTTTTTACGGTTCCTGGCCTTTTGCTGGCCTTT
TGCTCACATGTTCTTTCCTGCGTTATCCCCTGATTCTGTGGATAACCGTATTACCGCCTTTGAGTGAGCT
GATACCGCTCGCCGCAGCCGAACGACCGAGCGCAGCGAGTCAGTGAGCGAGGAAGCGGAAGAGCGCCCAA
TACGCAAACCGCCTCTCCCCGCGCGTTGGCCGATTCATTAATGCAGCTGGCACGACAGGTTTCCCGACTG
GAAAGCGGGCAGTGAGCGCAACGCAATTAATACGCGTACCGCTAGCCAGGAAGAGTTTGTAGAAACGCAA
AAAGGCCATCCGTCAGGATGGCCTTCTGCTTAGTTTGATGCCTGGCAGTTTATGGCGGGCGTCCTGCCCG
CCACCCTCCGGGCCGTTGCTTCACAACGTTCAAATCCGCTCCCGGCGGATTTGTCCTACTCAGGAGAGCG
TTCACCGACAAACAACAGATAAAACGAAAGGCCCAGTCTTCCGACTGAGCCTTTCGTTTTATTTGATGCC
TGGCAGTTCCCTACTCTCGCGTTAACGCTAGCATGGATGTTTTCCCAGTCACGACGTTGTAAAACGACGG
CCAGTCTTAAGCTCGGGCCC
