>Addgene plasmid #161246 | pDONR221-SLC28A1_STOP | depositor partial sequence | sequence record 312427 | Codon-optimized ORF of SLC28A1
ATGGAGAACGACCCTAGCCGGAGAAGGGAGTCCATCTCTCTGACCCCAGTGGCCAAGGGCCTGGAGAATA
TGGGCGCCGACTTCCTGGAGTCCCTGGAGGAGGGACAGCTGCCAAGAAGCGATCTGTCCCCCGCCGAGAT
CAGGAGCTCCTGGTCTGAGGCAGCACCAAAGCCTTTTAGCAGATGGAGGAATCTGCAGCCTGCCCTGAGG
GCACGGTCCTTCTGCCGCGAGCACATGCAGCTGTTTCGGTGGATCGGAACCGGACTGCTGTGCACAGGAC
TGTCTGCCTTCCTGCTGGTGGCCTGTCTGCTGGACTTCCAGAGAGCCCTGGCCCTGTTTGTGCTGACCTG
CGTGGTGCTGACCTTCCTGGGCCACAGACTGCTGAAGAGGCTGCTGGGACCAAAGCTGCGCCGGTTTCTG
AAGCCACAGGGCCACCCCAGACTGCTGCTGTGGTTCAAGAGGGGACTGGCCCTGGCAGCCTTTCTGGGAC
TGGTGCTGTGGCTGTCCCTGGATACCTCTCAGAGACCTGAGCAGCTGGTGTCTTTTGCCGGCATCTGCGT
GTTCGTGGCCCTGCTGTTTGCCTGCAGCAAGCACCACTGTGCCGTGTCTTGGAGGGCCGTGAGCTGGGGA
CTGGGACTGCAGTTCGTGCTGGGACTGCTGGTCATCAGAACCGAGCCAGGCTTCATCGCCTTTGAGTGGC
TGGGCGAGCAGATCAGGATCTTTCTGAGCTACACAAAGGCCGGCTCTAGCTTCGTGTTTGGCGAGGCCCT
GGTGAAGGACGTGTTCGCCTTTCAGGTGCTGCCCATCATCGTGTTCTTTAGCTGCGTGATCTCCGTGCTG
TATCACGTGGGCCTGATGCAGTGGGTCATCCTGAAGATCGCCTGGCTGATGCAGGTGACCATGGGCACCA
CAGCCACCGAGACACTGTCCGTGGCCGGCAACATCTTCGTGTCTCAGACCGAGGCACCACTGCTGATCAG
GCCTTACCTGGCCGACATGACACTGTCCGAGGTGCACGTGGTCATGACCGGAGGATACGCAACAATCGCA
GGAAGCCTGCTGGGAGCCTATATCTCCTTCGGCATCGATGCCACATCCCTGATCGCAGCATCTGTGATGG
CAGCACCATGCGCCCTGGCCCTGAGCAAGCTGGTGTACCCTGAGGTGGAGGAGTCCAAGTTTAGAAGGGA
GGAGGGCGTGAAGCTGACCTATGGCGACGCCCAGAATCTGATCGAGGCAGCAAGCACAGGAGCAGCAATC
TCCGTGAAGGTGGTGGCAAACATCGCCGCCAATCTGATCGCCTTCCTGGCCGTGCTGGACTTCATCAACG
CCGCCCTGAGCTGGCTGGGCGACATGGTGGATATCCAGGGCCTGTCTTTCCAGCTGATCTGCAGCTATAT
CCTGCGCCCAGTGGCCTTTCTGATGGGAGTGGCATGGGAGGACTGTCCAGTGGTGGCAGAGCTGCTGGGC
ATCAAGCTGTTCCTGAATGAGTTTGTGGCCTACCAGGACCTGAGCAAGTATAAGCAGCGCCGGCTGGCAG
GAGCAGAGGAGTGGGTGGGCGATCGCAAGCAGTGGATCTCCGTGCGGGCCGAGGTGCTGACCACATTCGC
CCTGTGCGGCTTCGCCAACTTTTCCTCTATCGGCATCATGCTGGGAGGACTGACCAGCATGGTGCCTCAG
CGCAAGTCTGACTTCAGCCAGATCGTGCTGCGGGCCCTGTTTACAGGCGCCTGCGTGTCTCTGGTGAACG
CCTGTATGGCAGGAATCCTGTACATGCCAAGGGGAGCCGAGGTGGATTGCATGTCCCTGCTGAATACCAC
ACTGAGCTCCTCTAGCTTCGAGATCTATCAGTGCTGTCGCGAGGCCTTCCAGTCCGTGAACCCTGAGTTT
TCTCCAGAGGCCCTGGATAACTGCTGTCGGTTTTACAATCACACCATCTGTGCCCAGTAA
